Addgene plasmid #168223: pMEH381 VSV-G MS2 HA
Purpose: Mammalian expression of vesicular stomatitis virus glycoprotein fused to the MS2 dimer and C-terminal HA tag
Depositing lab: Joshua Leonard. Depositing organization: Northwestern University. Publication: A platform for actively loading cargo RNA to elucidate limiting steps in EV-mediated delivery. Hung ME, Leonard JN. J Extracell Vesicles. 2016 May 13;5:31027. doi: 10.3402/jev.v5.31027. eCollection 2016. PubMed 27189348.
Backbone
  Vector backbone: pcDNA 3.1+ Hygro
  Backbone manufacturer: Clontech
  Backbone size w/o insert (bp): 6150
  Total vector size (bp): 8448
  Modifications to backbone: Contains beta-globin intron upstream of insert
  Vector type: Mammalian Expression
  Selectable markers: Hygromycin
Growth in bacteria
  Bacterial resistance: Ampicillin, 100 μg/mL
  Growth temperature: 37°C
  Growth strain: DH5alpha
  Copy number: High Copy
Gene/Insert
  Gene/Insert name: VSV-G
  Species: Vesicular Stomatitis Virus
  Insert size (bp): 2298
  Promoter: CMV
  Tag / fusion protein: MS2 dimer (C terminal on insert); HA (C terminal on insert)
  Cloning method: Restriction Enzyme; 5′ cloning site N/A (unknown if destroyed); 3′ cloning site NotI (not destroyed)
  Sequencing primers: 5′ CMVF CGCAAATGGGCGGTAGGCGTG; 3′ BGHR TAGAAGGCACAGTCGAGG
Resource information
  A portion of this plasmid was derived from a plasmid made by: VSV-G DNA purchased from Clontech
Terms and licenses: Academic/Nonprofit Terms; Industry Terms: Not Available to Industry
How to cite: pMEH381 VSV-G MS2 HA was a gift from Joshua Leonard (Addgene plasmid # 168223 ; http://n2t.net/addgene:168223 ; RRID:Addgene_168223)
