[The description below was written by a language model from this plasmid's Addgene catalogue record and pLannotate feature annotations shown in this document.]
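Description:
pMEH381 VSV-G MS2 HA is a mammalian expression plasmid built on a pcDNA 3.1+ Hygro backbone, about 8.4 kb in total. It is propagated in E. coli through a high-copy ColE1/pUC-type origin with ampicillin selection from the β-lactamase gene, and it also carries an f1 phage origin. For selection in mammalian cells, an SV40 early promoter drives a hygromycin phosphotransferase gene followed by the SV40 polyadenylation signal. Small annotated fragments such as the bom, lac promoter/operator, lacI and ble pieces, and a short hit to an HIV-1 LTR near the CMV promoter, appear to be backbone remnants or partial matches rather than functional parts.

The expression cassette uses the human CMV immediate-early enhancer and promoter, followed by a T7 promoter and a truncated human β-globin intron that was added to the backbone upstream of the insert; introns in this position are generally included to improve mRNA processing and expression. The open reading frame encodes the vesicular stomatitis virus G glycoprotein (Indiana strain) fused at its C terminus to a tandem dimer of the bacteriophage MS2 coat protein, seen in the annotation as successive MS2 coat segments, and then an HA epitope tag, with the bovine growth hormone polyadenylation signal terminating the transcript. The MS2 coat protein binds a specific RNA stem-loop, so the fusion attaches an RNA-binding module to a membrane glycoprotein. In line with the associated publication on actively loading cargo RNA into extracellular vesicles, the construct is presumably meant to recruit RNAs carrying MS2 stem-loops into vesicles that display VSV-G. The HA tag allows detection of the fusion protein.
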