Features (pLannotate 1.2.2; 26 found; start..end, strand, type, name):
     16..68      -  misc_feature   bom (fragment): basis of mobility region from pBR322
    232..611     +  enhancer       CMV enhancer: human cytomegalovirus immediate early enhancer
    612..815     +  promoter       CMV promoter: human cytomegalovirus (CMV) immediate early promoter
    811..844     +  LTR            5' LTR (truncated) (fragment): truncated 5' long terminal repeat (LTR) from HIV-1
    860..878     +  promoter       T7 promoter: promoter for bacteriophage T7 RNA polymerase
    929..1404    +  intron         β-globin intron: internally truncated intron from human β-globin
   1408..1458    +  CDS            HBB (fragment): HBB_COLGU - Experimental evidence at transcript level: Swiss-Prot protein existence level 2. Involved in oxygen transport from the lung to the various peripheral tissues. From Colobus guereza (Mantled guereza) (Eastern black-and-white colobus monkey).
   1466..2998    +  CDS            VSV-G (sequence partly withheld): vesicular stomatitis virus G glycoprotein Indiana strain
   3023..3221    +  CDS            MS2 (fragment): bacteriophage MS2 coat protein binds to a specific stem-loop structure in the viral RNA (Peabody, 1993)
   3227..3354    +  CDS            MS2 (fragment): bacteriophage MS2 coat protein binds to a specific stem-loop structure in the viral RNA (Peabody, 1993)
   3374..3724    +  CDS            CAPSD_BPMS2 (fragment): Experimental evidence at protein level: Swiss-Prot protein existence level 1. Acts as a translational repressor of viral replicase synthesis late in infection. This latter function is the result of capsid protein interaction with an RNA hairpin which contains the replicase ribosome-binding site. From Escherichia phage MS2 (Bacteriophage MS2).
   3734..3762    +  CDS            3xHA (fragment): three tandem HA epitope tags
   3867..4091    +  polyA_signal   bGH poly(A) signal: bovine growth hormone polyadenylation signal
   4095..4116    +  promoter       SV40 promoter (fragment): SV40 enhancer and early promoter
   4137..4565    +  rep_origin     f1 ori (sequence partly withheld): f1 bacteriophage origin of replication; arrow indicates direction of (+) strand synthesis
   4579..4908    +  promoter       SV40 promoter: SV40 enhancer and early promoter
   4957..5982    +  CDS            HygR: aminoglycoside phosphotransferase from E. coli; aph(4)-Ia; confers resistance to hygromycin
   5992..6117    +  CDS            ble (fragment): BLE_KLEPN - Experimental evidence at protein level: Swiss-Prot protein existence level 1. Binding protein with a strong affinity to the bleomycin family of antibiotics. Binds to CL990; an antimitotic-antibiotic compound. From Klebsiella pneumoniae.
   6112..6233    +  polyA_signal   SV40 poly(A) signal: SV40 polyadenylation signal
   6306..6322    -  protein_bind   lac operator: The lac repressor binds to the lac operator to inhibit transcription in E. coli. This inhibition can be relieved by adding lactose or isopropyl-β-D-thiogalactopyranoside (IPTG). lac repressor encoded by lacI
   6330..6360    -  promoter       lac promoter: promoter for the E. coli lac operon
   6375..6396    -  protein_bind   CAP binding site: CAP binding activates transcription in the presence of cAMP. E. coli catabolite activator protein
   6409..6501    -  CDS            lacI (fragment): lac repressor; lacI; The lac repressor binds to the lac operator to inhibit transcription in E. coli. This inhibition can be relieved by adding lactose or isopropyl-β-D-thiogalactopyranoside (IPTG).
   6684..7272    -  rep_origin     ori: high-copy-number ColE1/pMB1/pBR322/pUC origin of replication
   7443..8303    -  CDS            AmpR: β-lactamase; bla; confers resistance to ampicillin, carbenicillin, and related antibiotics
   8304..8408    -  promoter       AmpR promoter: bla
>Addgene plasmid #168223 | pMEH381 VSV-G MS2 HA | addgene full sequence | sequence record 350184 | Addgene NGS Result
GATCTCCCGATCCCCTATGGTGCACTCTCAGTACAATCTGCTCTGATGCCGCATAGTTAAGCCAGTATCT
GCTCCCTGCTTGTGTGTTGGAGGTCGCTGAGTAGTGCGCGAGCAAAATTTAAGCTACAACAAGGCAAGGC
TTGACCGACAATTGCATGAAGAATCTGCTTAGGGTTAGGCGTTTTGCGCTGCTTCGCGATGTACGGGCCA
GATATACGCGTCCGCCATGTTGACATTGATTATTGACTAGTTATTAATAGTAATCAATTACGGGGTCATT
AGTTCATAGCCCATATATGGAGTTCCGCGTTACATAACTTACGGTAAATGGCCCGCCTGGCTGACCGCCC
AACGACCCCCGCCCATTGACGTCAATAATGACGTATGTTCCCATAGTAACGCCAATAGGGACTTTCCATT
GACGTCAATGGGTGGAGTATTTACGGTAAACTGCCCACTTGGCAGTACATCAAGTGTATCATATGCCAAG
TACGCCCCCTATTGACGTCAATGACGGTAAATGGCCCGCCTGGCATTATGCCCAGTACATGACCTTATGG
GACTTTCCTACTTGGCAGTACATCTACGTATTAGTCATCGCTATTACCATGGTGATGCGGTTTTGGCAGT
ACATCAATGGGCGTGGATAGCGGTTTGACTCACGGGGATTTCCAAGTCTCCACCCCATTGACGTCAATGG
GAGTTTGTTTTGGCACCAAAATCAACGGGACTTTCCAAAATGTCGTAACAACTCCGCCCCATTGACGCAA
ATGGGCGGTAGGCGTGTACGGTGGGAGGTCTATATAAGCAGAGCTCTCTGGCTAACTAGAGAACCCACTG
CTTACTGGCTTATCGAAATTAATACGACTCACTATAGGGAGACCCAAGCTTACATGTGGTACCGAGCTCG
GATCCTGAGAACTTCAGGGTGAGTCTATGGGACCCTTGATGTTTTCTTTCCCCTTCTTTTCTATGGTTAA
GTTCATGTCATAGGAAGGGGAGAAGTAACAGGGTACACATATTGACCAAATCAGGGTAATTTTGCATTTG
TAATTTTAAAAAATGCTTTCTTCTTTTAATATACTTTTTTGTTTATCTTATTTCTAATACTTTCCCTAAT
CTCTTTCTTTCAGGGCAATAATGATACAATGTATCATGCCTCTTTGCACCATTCTAAAGAATAACAGTGA
TAATTTCTGGGTTAAGGCAATAGCAATATTTCTGCATATAAATATTTCTGCATATAAATTGTAACTGATG
TAAGAGGTTTCATATTGCTAATAGCAGCTACAATCCAGCTACCATTCTGCTTTTATTTTATGGTTGGGAT
AAGGCTGGATTATTCTGAGTCCAAGCTAGGCCCTTTTGCTAATCATGTTCATACCTCTTATCTTCCTCCC
ACAGCTCCTGGGCAACGTGCTGGTCTGTGTGCTGGCCCATCACTTTGGCAAAGAATTCTGACACTATGAA
GTGCCTTTTGTACTTAGCCTTTTTATTCATTGGGGTGAATTGC
[1296 nt withheld, positions 1514-2809]
AATCCAATCGAGCTTGTAGAAGGTTGGTTCAGTAGTTGGAAAAGCTCTATTGCCTCTTTTTTCTTTATCA
TAGGGTTAATCATTGGACTATTCTTGGTTCTCCGAGTTGGTATCCATCTTTGCATTAAATTAAAGCACAC
CAAGAAAAGACAGATTTATACAGACATAGAGATGAACCGACTTGGAAAGGCTAGCAGTGGCTCTGGTAGC
ATGGCTTCTAACTTTACTCAGTTCGTTCTCGTCGACAATGGCGGAACTGGCGACGTGACTGTCGCCCCAA
GCAACTTCGCTAACGGGATCGCTGAATGGATCAGCTCTAACTCGCGTTCACAGGCTTACAAAGTAACCTG
TAGCGTTCGTCAGAGCTCTGCGCAGAATCGCAAATACACCATCAAAGTCGAGGTGCCTAAAGGCGCCTGG
CGTTCGTACTTAAATATGGAACTAACCATTCCAATTTTCGCCACGAATTCCGACTGCGAGCTTATTGTTA
AGGCAATGCAAGGTCTCCTAAAAGATGGAAACCCGATTCCCTCAGCAATCGCAGCGAATAGCGGTATTTA
TGCAATGGCGAGCAATTTCACCCAGTTCGTTCTCGTCGACAATGGCGGAACTGGCGACGTGACTGTCGCC
CCAAGCAACTTCGCTAACGGGATCGCTGAATGGATCAGCTCTAACTCGCGTTCACAGGCTTACAAAGTAA
CCTGTAGCGTTCGTCAGAGCTCTGCGCAGAATCGCAAATACACCATCAAAGTCGAGGTGCCTAAAGGCGC
CTGGCGTTCGTACTTAAATATGGAACTAACCATTCCAATTTTCGCCACGAATTCCGACTGCGAGCTTATT
GTTAAGGCAATGCAAGGTCTCCTAAAAGATGGAAACCCGATTCCCTCAGCAATCGCAGCAAACTCCGGCA
TCTACGGAAGCGGATACCCATACGATGTGCCAGATTACGCTTAAGGATCGATCCACTAGTCCAGTGTGGT
GGAATTCTGCAGATATCCAGCACAGTGGCGGCCGCTCGAGTCTAGAGGGCCCGTTTAAACCCGCTGATCA
GCCTCGACTGTGCCTTCTAGTTGCCAGCCATCTGTTGTTTGCCCCTCCCCCGTGCCTTCCTTGACCCTGG
AAGGTGCCACTCCCACTGTCCTTTCCTAATAAAATGAGGAAATTGCATCGCATTGTCTGAGTAGGTGTCA
TTCTATTCTGGGGGGTGGGGTGGGGCAGGACAGCAAGGGGGAGGATTGGGAAGACAATAGCAGGCATGCT
GGGGATGCGGTGGGCTCTATGGCTTCTGAGGCGGAAAGAACCAGCTGGGGCTCTAGGGGGTATCCCC
[124 nt withheld, positions 4137-4260]
C
[91 nt withheld, positions 4262-4352]
A
[49 nt withheld, positions 4354-4402]
CCTTTGACGTTGGAGTCCACGTTCTTT
[37 nt withheld, positions 4430-4466]
ACCCTATCTCGGTCTATTCTTTTGATTTATAAGGGATTTTGCCGATTTCGGCCTATTGGTTAAAAAATGA
GCTGATTTAACAAAAATTTAACGCGAATTAATTCTGTGGAATGTGTGTCAGTTAGGGTGTGGAAAGTCCC
CAGGCTCCCCAGCAGGCAGAAGTATGCAAAGCATGCATCTCAATTAGTCAGCAACCAGGTGTGGAAAGTC
CCCAGGCTCCCCAGCAGGCAGAAGTATGCAAAGCATGCATCTCAATTAGTCAGCAACCATAGTCCCGCCC
CTAACTCCGCCCATCCCGCCCCTAACTCCGCCCAGTTCCGCCCATTCTCCGCCCCATGGCTGACTAATTT
TTTTTATTTATGCAGAGGCCGAGGCCGCCTCTGCCTCTGAGCTATTCCAGAAGTAGTGAGGAGGCTTTTT
TGGAGGCCTAGGCTTTTGCAAAAAGCTCCCGGGAGCTTGTATATCCATTTTCGGATCTGATCAGCACGTG
ATGAAAAAGCCTGAACTCACCGCGACGTCTGTCGAGAAGTTTCTGATCGAAAAGTTCGACAGCGTCTCCG
ACCTGATGCAGCTCTCGGAGGGCGAAGAATCTCGTGCTTTCAGCTTCGATGTAGGAGGGCGTGGATATGT
CCTGCGGGTAAATAGCTGCGCCGATGGTTTCTACAAAGATCGTTATGTTTATCGGCACTTTGCATCGGCC
GCGCTCCCGATTCCGGAAGTGCTTGACATTGGGGAATTCAGCGAGAGCCTGACCTATTGCATCTCCCGCC
GTGCACAGGGTGTCACGTTGCAAGACCTGCCTGAAACCGAACTGCCCGCTGTTCTGCAGCCGGTCGCGGA
GGCCATGGATGCGATCGCTGCGGCCGATCTTAGCCAGACGAGCGGGTTCGGCCCATTCGGACCGCAAGGA
ATCGGTCAATACACTACATGGCGTGATTTCATATGCGCGATTGCTGATCCCCATGTGTATCACTGGCAAA
CTGTGATGGACGACACCGTCAGTGCGTCCGTCGCGCAGGCTCTCGATGAGCTGATGCTTTGGGCCGAGGA
CTGCCCCGAAGTCCGGCACCTCGTGCACGCGGATTTCGGCTCCAACAATGTCCTGACGGACAATGGCCGC
ATAACAGCGGTCATTGACTGGAGCGAGGCGATGTTCGGGGATTCCCAATACGAGGTCGCCAACATCTTCT
TCTGGAGGCCGTGGTTGGCTTGTATGGAGCAGCAGACGCGCTACTTCGAGCGGAGGCATCCGGAGCTTGC
AGGATCGCCGCGGCTCCGGGCGTATATGCTCCGCATTGGTCTTGACCAACTCTATCAGAGCTTGGTTGAC
GGCAATTTCGATGATGCAGCTTGGGCGCAGGGTCGATGCGACGCAATCGTCCGATCCGGAGCCGGGACTG
TCGGGCGTACACAAATCGCCCGCAGAAGCGCGGCCGTCTGGACCGATGGCTGTGTAGAAGTACTCGCCGA
TAGTGGAAACCGACGCCCCAGCACTCGTCCGAGGGCAAAGGAATAGCACGTGCTACGAGATTTCGATTCC
ACCGCCGCCTTCTATGAAAGGTTGGGCTTCGGAATCGTTTTCCGGGACGCCGGCTGGATGATCCTCCAGC
GCGGGGATCTCATGCTGGAGTTCTTCGCCCACCCCAACTTGTTTATTGCAGCTTATAATGGTTACAAATA
AAGCAATAGCATCACAAATTTCACAAATAAAGCATTTTTTTCACTGCATTCTAGTTGTGGTTTGTCCAAA
CTCATCAATGTATCTTATCATGTCTGTATACCGTCGACCTCTAGCTAGAGCTTGGCGTAATCATGGTCAT
AGCTGTTTCCTGTGTGAAATTGTTATCCGCTCACAATTCCACACAACATACGAGCCGGAAGCATAAAGTG
TAAAGCCTGGGGTGCCTAATGAGTGAGCTAACTCACATTAATTGCGTTGCGCTCACTGCCCGCTTTCCAG
TCGGGAAACCTGTCGTGCCAGCTGCATTAATGAATCGGCCAACGCGCGGGGAGAGGCGGTTTGCGTATTG
GGCGCTCTTCCGCTTCCTCGCTCACTGACTCGCTGCGCTCGGTCGTTCGGCTGCGGCGAGCGGTATCAGC
TCACTCAAAGGCGGTAATACGGTTATCCACAGAATCAGGGGATAACGCAGGAAAGAACATGTGAGCAAAA
GGCCAGCAAAAGGCCAGGAACCGTAAAAAGGCCGCGTTGCTGGCGTTTTTCCATAGGCTCCGCCCCCCTG
ACGAGCATCACAAAAATCGACGCTCAAGTCAGAGGTGGCGAAACCCGACAGGACTATAAAGATACCAGGC
GTTTCCCCCTGGAAGCTCCCTCGTGCGCTCTCCTGTTCCGACCCTGCCGCTTACCGGATACCTGTCCGCC
TTTCTCCCTTCGGGAAGCGTGGCGCTTTCTCATAGCTCACGCTGTAGGTATCTCAGTTCGGTGTAGGTCG
TTCGCTCCAAGCTGGGCTGTGTGCACGAACCCCCCGTTCAGCCCGACCGCTGCGCCTTATCCGGTAACTA
TCGTCTTGAGTCCAACCCGGTAAGACACGACTTATCGCCACTGGCAGCAGCCACTGGTAACAGGATTAGC
AGAGCGAGGTATGTAGGCGGTGCTACAGAGTTCTTGAAGTGGTGGCCTAACTACGGCTACACTAGAAGAA
CAGTATTTGGTATCTGCGCTCTGCTGAAGCCAGTTACCTTCGGAAAAAGAGTTGGTAGCTCTTGATCCGG
CAAACAAACCACCGCTGGTAGCGGTGGTTTTTTTGTTTGCAAGCAGCAGATTACGCGCAGAAAAAAAGGA
TCTCAAGAAGATCCTTTGATCTTTTCTACGGGGTCTGACGCTCAGTGGAACGAAAACTCACGTTAAGGGA
TTTTGGTCATGAGATTATCAAAAAGGATCTTCACCTAGATCCTTTTAAATTAAAAATGAAGTTTTAAATC
AATCTAAAGTATATATGAGTAAACTTGGTCTGACAGTTACCAATGCTTAATCAGTGAGGCACCTATCTCA
GCGATCTGTCTATTTCGTTCATCCATAGTTGCCTGACTCCCCGTCGTGTAGATAACTACGATACGGGAGG
GCTTACCATCTGGCCCCAGTGCTGCAATGATACCGCGAGACCCACGCTCACCGGCTCCAGATTTATCAGC
AATAAACCAGCCAGCCGGAAGGGCCGAGCGCAGAAGTGGTCCTGCAACTTTATCCGCCTCCATCCAGTCT
ATTAATTGTTGCCGGGAAGCTAGAGTAAGTAGTTCGCCAGTTAATAGTTTGCGCAACGTTGTTGCCATTG
CTACAGGCATCGTGGTGTCACGCTCGTCGTTTGGTATGGCTTCATTCAGCTCCGGTTCCCAACGATCAAG
GCGAGTTACATGATCCCCCATGTTGTGCAAAAAAGCGGTTAGCTCCTTCGGTCCTCCGATCGTTGTCAGA
AGTAAGTTGGCCGCAGTGTTATCACTCATGGTTATGGCAGCACTGCATAATTCTCTTACTGTCATGCCAT
CCGTAAGATGCTTTTCTGTGACTGGTGAGTACTCAACCAAGTCATTCTGAGAATAGTGTATGCGGCGACC
GAGTTGCTCTTGCCCGGCGTCAATACGGGATAATACCGCGCCACATAGCAGAACTTTAAAAGTGCTCATC
ATTGGAAAACGTTCTTCGGGGCGAAAACTCTCAAGGATCTTACCGCTGTTGAGATCCAGTTCGATGTAAC
CCACTCGTGCACCCAACTGATCTTCAGCATCTTTTACTTTCACCAGCGTTTCTGGGTGAGCAAAAACAGG
AAGGCAAAATGCCGCAAAAAAGGGAATAAGGGCGACACGGAAATGTTGAATACTCATACTCTTCCTTTTT
CAATATTATTGAAGCATTTATCAGGGTTATTGTCTCATGAGCGGATACATATTTGAATGTATTTAGAAAA
ATAAACAAATAGGGGTTCCGCGCACATTTCCCCGAAAAGTGCCACCTGACGTCGACGGATCGGGA
